Addgene plasmid #188848: Terminase_N4
Purpose: Large terminase from phage N4
Depositing lab: Feng Zhang. Depositing organization: Broad Institute. Publication: Prokaryotic innate immunity through pattern recognition of conserved viral proteins. Gao LA, Wilkinson ME, Strecker J, Makarova KS, Macrae RK, Koonin EV, Zhang F. Science. 2022 Aug 12;377(6607):eabm4096. doi: 10.1126/science.abm4096. Epub 2022 Aug 12. PubMed 35951700.
Backbone
  Vector backbone: pBAD
  Backbone size w/o insert (bp): 3590
  Total vector size (bp): 5183
  Vector type: Bacterial Expression
Growth in bacteria
  Bacterial resistance: Ampicillin, 100 μg/mL
  Growth temperature: 37°C
  Growth strain: DH5alpha
  Copy number: High Copy
Gene/Insert
  Gene/Insert name: Terminase
  Insert size (bp): 1593
  GenBank ID: YP_950546.1
  Cloning method: Gibson Cloning
  Sequencing primers: 5′ N/A
Terms and licenses: Academic/Nonprofit Terms; Industry Terms: Not Available to Industry
How to cite: Terminase_N4 was a gift from Feng Zhang (Addgene plasmid # 188848 ; http://n2t.net/addgene:188848 ; RRID:Addgene_188848)
