[The description below was written by a language model from this plasmid's Addgene catalogue record and pLannotate feature annotations shown in this document.]
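Description:
Terminase_N4 is a bacterial expression plasmid built on a pBAD backbone that carries the large terminase gene of bacteriophage N4 as an insert of about 1.6 kb, assembled by Gibson cloning, for a total size of roughly 5.2 kb. It is propagated in E. coli from a ColE1/pMB1-type origin and is recorded as high copy. Only a short fragment of the rop gene remains, alongside the pBR322 bom (basis of mobility) region. Selection is by ampicillin, through a β-lactamase gene driven by its own bla promoter.

Expression of the payload is controlled by the arabinose-inducible system typical of pBAD vectors. The araC regulator is encoded on the opposite strand and transcribed divergently from the araBAD promoter, so transcription is kept low without L-arabinose and switched on when the sugar is added. The feature table does not annotate the terminase coding sequence itself, but the unannotated stretch between the araBAD promoter and the rrnB T2 terminator is the right size and position to hold the insert. No epitope or purification tags were detected, and the record does not mention any.

The large terminase is the phage motor protein that cleaves and packages genomic DNA into capsids. The associated publication concerns prokaryotic innate immunity based on pattern recognition of conserved viral proteins, so the plasmid was presumably used to produce this phage protein on demand in bacterial cells and test whether it triggers a defense system. The record itself states the purpose only as providing the N4 large terminase.
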