Features (pLannotate 1.2.2; 8 found; start..end, strand, type, name):
    322..462     -  misc_feature   bom: basis of mobility region from pBR322
    564..604     -  CDS            rop (fragment): Rop protein, which maintains plasmids at low copy number; rop
    726..1604    -  CDS            araC: L-arabinose regulatory protein; araC
   1631..1915    +  promoter       araBAD promoter: araBAD; promoter of the L-arabinose operon of E. coli; the araC regulatory gene is transcribed in the opposite direction (Guzman et al., 1995)
   3562..3589    +  terminator     rrnB T2 terminator: transcription terminator T2 from the E. coli rrnB gene
   3608..3699    +  promoter       AmpR promoter: bla
   3700..4560    +  CDS            AmpR: β-lactamase; bla; confers resistance to ampicillin, carbenicillin, and related antibiotics
   4731..136     +  rep_origin     ori (across the origin): high-copy-number ColE1/pMB1/pBR322/pUC origin of replication
>Addgene plasmid #188848 | Terminase_N4 | addgene full sequence | sequence record 369491 | Addgene NGS Result
GGTCGGAACAGGAGAGCGCACGAGGGAGCTTCCAGGGGGAAACGCCTGGTATCTTTATAGTCCTGTCGGG
TTTCGCCACCTCTGACTTGAGCGTCGATTTTTGTGATGCTCGTCAGGGGGGCGGAGCCTATGGAAAAACG
CCAGCAACGCGGCCTTTTTACGGTTCCTGGCCTTTTGCTGGCCTTTTGCTCACATGTTCTTTCCTGCGTT
ATCCCCTGATTCTGTGGATAACCGTATTACCGCCTTTGAGTGAGCTGATACCGCTCGCCGCAGCCGAACG
ACCGAGCGCAGCGAGTCAGTGAGCGAGGAAGCGGAAGAGCGCCTGATGCGGTATTTTCTCCTTACGCATC
TGTGCGGTATTTCACACCGCATATGGTGCACTCTCAGTACAATCTGCTCTGATGCCGCATAGTTAAGCCA
GTATACACTCCGCTATCGCTACGTGACTGGGTCATGGCTGCGCCCCGACACCCGCCAACACCCGCTGACG
CGCCCTGACGGGCTTGTCTGCTCCCGGCATCCGCTTACAGACAAGCTGTGACCGTCTCCGGGAGCTGCAT
GTGTCAGAGGTTTTCACCGTCATCACCGAAACGCGCGAGGCAGCAGATCAATTCGCGCGCGAAGGCGAAG
CGGCATGCATAATGTGCCTGTCAAATGGACGAAGCAGGGATTCTGCAAACCCTATGCTACTCCGTCAAGC
CGTCAATTGTCTGATTCGTTACCAATTATGACAACTTGACGGCTACATCATTCACTTTTTCTTCACAACC
GGCACGGAACTCGCTCGGGCTGGCCCCGGTGCATTTTTTAAATACCCGCGAGAAATAGAGTTGATCGTCA
AAACCAACATTGCGACCGACGGTGGCGATAGGCATCCGGGTGGTGCTCAAAAGCAGCTTCGCCTGGCTGA
TACGTTGGTCCTCGCGCCAGCTTAAGACGCTAATCCCTAACTGCTGGCGGAAAAGATGTGACAGACGCGA
CGGCGACAAGCAAACATGCTGTGCGACGCTGGCGATATCAAAATTGCTGTCTGCCAGGTGATCGCTGATG
TACTGACAAGCCTCGCGTACCCGATTATCCATCGGTGGATGGAGCGACTCGTTAATCGCTTCCATGCGCC
GCAGTAACAATTGCTCAAGCAGATTTATCGCCAGCAGCTCCGAATAGCGCCCTTCCCCTTGCCCGGCGTT
AATGATTTGCCCAAACAGGTCGCTGAAATGCGGCTGGTGCGCTTCATCCGGGCGAAAGAACCCCGTATTG
GCAAATATTGACGGCCAGTTAAGCCATTCATGCCAGTAGGCGCGCGGACGAAAGTAAACCCACTGGTGAT
ACCATTCGCGAGCCTCCGGATGACGACCGTAGTGATGAATCTCTCCTGGCGGGAACAGCAAAATATCACC
CGGTCGGCAAACAAATTCTCGTCCCTGATTTTTCACCACCCCCTGACCGCGAATGGTGAGATTGAGAATA
TAACCTTTCATTCCCAGCGGTCGGTCGATAAAAAAATCGAGATAACCGTTGGCCTCAATCGGCGTTAAAC
CCGCCACCAGATGGGCATTAAACGAGTATCCCGGCAGCAGGGGATCATTTTGCGCTTCAGCCATACTTTT
CATACTCCCGCCATTCAGAGAAGAAACCAATTGTCCATATTGCATCAGACATTGCCGTCACTGCGTCTTT
TACTGGCTCTTCTCGCTAACCAAACCGGTAACCCCGCTTATTAAAAGCATTCTGTAACAAAGCGGGACCA
AAGCCATGACAAAAACGCGTAACAAAAGTGTCTATAATCACGGCAGAAAAGTCCACATTGATTATTTGCA
CGGCGTCACACTTTGCTATGCCATAGCATTTTTATCCATAAGATTAGCGGATCCTACCTGACGCTTTTTA
TCGCAACTCTCTACTGTTTCTCCATACCCGTTTTTTGGGCTAACAGGAGGAATTAACCATGAGCGAGCTG
ATCAAACAGGAGCTGGATGAATGGCTGGATCAAGTGGACTACAGCGTTCTGAACACCCCGACCTATATCC
CGACCGAATTTGCGCTGACCTTCGCGAACTTTATTAAACTGGTGAACGGTAAAGAGGGTGAAAGCAACAA
GACCCCGCCGGTTCACCTGAAGATGCTGGACAAAATCACCAGCAAGAACCAGTACATTGCGAACCTGTGC
TTTCGTGGCGCGGCGAAAACCACCCTGTTCATGGAGTATTTCACCCTGTTTCTGGCGGTTTTCGGTCACC
TGCCGAGCCTGGGCAAGGTGGAAGGCATGATTTACGTTAGCGATAGCATGGACAACGGTGTGAAAAGCGC
GCGTAAGAACATCGAGTTCCGTTACAACAACAGCCCGTTTCTGCAGCAATGGATTCCGAAAGCGACCTTC
ACCGATAACTATCTGGAGTTTGTGAACGCGGAAGGTCACCGTCTGGGCGTTAAAATGTTTGGTGCGAAGA
CCGGTCTGCGTGGCACCAAAATCTTCGGCAAGCGTCCGGTGCTGTGCGTTCTGGACGATCTGGTTAGCGA
CGATGACGCGCGTAGCCGTACCAGCATGGAGGCGATTAAAGATACCGTGTATAAGGGTGTTAACCACGCG
CTGGACCCGACCCGTCGTAAAGTGATCTTCAACGGCACCCCGTTTAACAAGGAAGATATCCTGATTGAGG
CGGTGGAAAGCGGTGCGTGGGACGTGAACGTTTGGCCGGTTTGCGAGAAGTTCCCGTGCACCCGTGAGGA
ATTTCAGGGCGCGTGGGAAGACCGTTTTAGCTACGATTATATTAACGACCAGTACCAAATGGCGCTGAAG
ACCGGTAAACTGGCGAGCTTCTATCAAGAGCTGATGCTGCGTATCAGCAGCGAGGATGAACGTCTGATCC
AGGACAGCGAAATTAAATGGTACAGCCGTACCCAACTGCTGCGTCTGCGTAGCTGCTACAACTTCTATAT
CACCACCGATTTTGCGACCAGCGAAAAGCAAGTGAGCGACTACAGCGTGATTAGCGTTTGGGCGTATGGT
AGCAACGGCGATTGGTTCTGGGTTGACGGCATCGCGTGCCGTCAAACCATGGATAAAAACTTCGATGACC
TGTTTCGTCTGGTGCAGGAGTACCAACCGCAGCAAGTGGGTGTTGAAACCACCGGCCAGCAAGGTGGCTT
TATTAGCCTGCTGCAGAAGGAGATGCTGAACCGTAACGTGTTCTTTAACTTTGCGAGCAGCCGTGGTGGC
CAACCGGGTATCCACCCGGTTACCAGCAAACTGAGCCGTTTCAACCTGGTGGTTCCGTGGTTTAAGGCGG
GCAAAATGTATTTCCCGGCGGAAATGAAGGACAGCCCGATTATGACCCTGTTCATGGGTCAGATCCGTCT
GGCGACCATTAACGGTCTGAAGGGCAAAGATGACTGCATCGATACCATTAGCATGCTGGGTTACCTGAAC
CCGTGGAAACCGCAGGCGGGTATGGTGCCGGTTAACACCAGCGGTGACCCGCTGTGGGATGATGGTGATG
ACACCGGCAGCGTGAACCCGCTGAGCAGCTATATCGTTTAATGCCAGGCATCAAATTAAGCAGAAGGCCA
TCCTGACGGATGGCCTTTTTGCGTTTCTACAAACTCTTTTGTTTATTTTTCTAAATACATTCAAATATGT
ATCCGCTCATGAGACAATAACCCTGATAAATGCTTCAATAATATTGAAAAAGGAAGAGTATGAGTATTCA
ACATTTCCGTGTCGCCCTTATTCCCTTTTTTGCGGCATTTTGCCTTCCTGTTTTTGCTCACCCAGAAACG
CTGGTGAAAGTAAAAGATGCTGAAGATCAGTTGGGTGCACGAGTGGGTTACATCGAACTGGATCTCAACA
GCGGTAAGATCCTTGAGAGTTTTCGCCCCGAAGAACGTTTTCCAATGATGAGCACTTTTAAAGTTCTGCT
ATGTGGCGCGGTATTATCCCGTGTTGACGCCGGGCAAGAGCAACTCGGTCGCCGCATACACTATTCTCAG
AATGACTTGGTTGAGTACTCACCAGTCACAGAAAAGCATCTTACGGATGGCATGACAGTAAGAGAATTAT
GCAGTGCTGCCATAACCATGAGTGATAACACTGCGGCCAACTTACTTCTGACAACGATCGGAGGACCGAA
GGAGCTAACCGCTTTTTTGCACAACATGGGGGATCATGTAACTCGCCTTGATCGTTGGGAACCGGAGCTG
AATGAAGCCATACCAAACGACGAGCGTGACACCACGATGCCTGTAGCAATGGCAACAACGTTGCGCAAAC
TATTAACTGGCGAACTACTTACTCTAGCTTCCCGGCAACAATTAATAGACTGGATGGAGGCGGATAAAGT
TGCAGGACCACTTCTGCGCTCGGCCCTTCCGGCTGGCTGGTTTATTGCTGATAAATCTGGAGCCGGTGAG
CGTGGGTCTCGCGGTATCATTGCAGCACTGGGGCCAGATGGTAAGCCCTCCCGTATCGTAGTTATCTACA
CGACGGGGAGTCAGGCAACTATGGATGAACGAAATAGACAGATCGCTGAGATAGGTGCCTCACTGATTAA
GCATTGGTAACTGTCAGACCAAGTTTACTCATATATACTTTAGATTGATTTAAAACTTCATTTTTAATTT
AAAAGGATCTAGGTGAAGATCCTTTTTGATAATCTCATGACCAAAATCCCTTAACGTGAGTTTTCGTTCC
ACTGAGCGTCAGACCCCGTAGAAAAGATCAAAGGATCTTCTTGAGATCCTTTTTTTCTGCGCGTAATCTG
CTGCTTGCAAACAAAAAAACCACCGCTACCAGCGGTGGTTTGTTTGCCGGATCAAGAGCTACCAACTCTT
TTTCCGAAGGTAACTGGCTTCAGCAGAGCGCAGATACCAAATACTGTCCTTCTAGTGTAGCCGTAGTTAG
GCCACCACTTCAAGAACTCTGTAGCACCGCCTACATACCTCGCTCTGCTAATCCTGTTACCAGTGGCTGC
TGCCAGTGGCGATAAGTCGTGTCTTACCGGGTTGGACTCAAGACGATAGTTACCGGATAAGGCGCAGCGG
TCGGGCTGAACGGGGGGTTCGTGCACACAGCCCAGCTTGGAGCGAACGACCTACACCGAACTGAGATACC
TACAGCGTGAGCTATGAGAAAGCGCCACGCTTCCCGAAGGGAGAAAGGCGGACAGGTATCCGGTAAGCGG
CAG
